Addgene plasmid #32589: pENTR-R4r-LucmiR-EGFP-R3r
Depositing lab: Matthew Nolan. Depositing organization: University of Edinburgh. Publication: A Molecular Toolbox for Rapid Generation of Viral Vectors to Up- or Down-Regulate Neuronal Gene Expression in vivo. White MD, Milne RV, Nolan MF. Front Mol Neurosci. 2011;4:8. Epub 2011 Jul 4. 10.3389/fnmol.2011.00008 PubMed 21772812.
Backbone
  Vector backbone: pDONR221 P4r-P3r
  Backbone manufacturer: Invitrogen
  Vector type: Gateway cloning vector
Growth in bacteria
  Bacterial resistance: Kanamycin, 50 μg/mL
  Growth temperature: 30°C
  Growth strain: Stbl2
  Copy number: High Copy
Gene/Insert
  Gene/Insert name: Intronic Luciferase miRNA and EGFP
  Cloning method: Gateway Cloning
  Sequencing primers: 5′ M13 Forward
Resource information
  A portion of this plasmid was derived from a plasmid made by: pSM155-Luc-GFP was provided by Guangwei Du, University of Texas Health Science Center, Houston. A cassette containing the intronic Luciferase miRNA upstream of EGFP was then amplified with PCR primers containing att sites and recombined to generate the entry vector.
Terms and licenses: Academic/Nonprofit Terms; Industry Terms: Not Available to Industry
Depositor comments: Luc miRNA atttgtattcagcccatatcgg Du, G., Yonekubo, J., Zeng, Y., Osisami, M., and Frohman, M. A. (2006). Design of expression vectors for RNA interference based on miRNAs and RNA splicing. FEBS J. 273, 5421–5427.
How to cite: pENTR-R4r-LucmiR-EGFP-R3r was a gift from Matthew Nolan (Addgene plasmid # 32589 ; http://n2t.net/addgene:32589 ; RRID:Addgene_32589)
