[The description below was written by a language model from this plasmid's Addgene catalogue record and pLannotate feature annotations shown in this document.]
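Description:
pENTR-R4r-LucmiR-EGFP-R3r is a 3,789 bp Gateway entry clone built on the Invitrogen pDONR221 P4r-P3r donor backbone, intended as the middle-position module in a MultiSite Gateway assembly rather than as an expression vector in its own right. It is propagated in E. coli from a high-copy ColE1/pUC-type origin under kanamycin selection (aph(3')-Ia). The backbone also carries rrnB T1 and T2 terminators, which insulate the cloning region from read-through transcription, a T7 promoter, and small lacI and lacZα remnants that have no functional role here.

The insert, flanked by attR-type recombination sites on the R4r and R3r sides (the annotation tool labels the first as attR1 overlapping an attB4 core, and the second as attR3 spanning the sequence origin), was PCR-amplified with att-tailed primers from pSM155-Luc-GFP and recombined into the donor vector. It consists of a chimeric β-globin/immunoglobulin intron split by mouse miR-155 5' and 3' flanking sequences that frame an artificial miRNA hairpin targeting luciferase, followed by a short multiple cloning site remnant and the EGFP coding sequence. In this arrangement a single transcript yields both products: splicing releases the intron for processing into the miRNA, while the spliced mRNA is translated into EGFP, marking cells that express the knockdown cassette.

No promoter for the cassette is annotated in this plasmid; it is expected to be supplied by a neighbouring entry module when recombined into a destination vector. The associated publication describes a toolbox for rapidly generating viral vectors to up- or down-regulate neuronal gene expression in vivo. A luciferase-targeting miRNA would plausibly serve as a non-targeting control there, though the record does not say so.
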