Features (pLannotate 1.2.2; 16 found; start..end, strand, type, name):
    172..190     -  promoter       T7 promoter: promoter for bacteriophage T7 RNA polymerase
    324..1133    +  CDS            KanR: aminoglycoside phosphotransferase; aph(3')-Ia; confers resistance to kanamycin in bacteria or G418 (Geneticin®) in eukaryotes
   1280..1868    +  rep_origin     ori: high-copy-number ColE1/pMB1/pBR322/pUC origin of replication
   2051..2143    +  CDS            lacI (fragment): lac repressor; lacI; The lac repressor binds to the lac operator to inhibit transcription in E. coli. This inhibition can be relieved by adding lactose or isopropyl-β-D-thiogalactopyranoside (IPTG).
   2198..2225    -  terminator     rrnB T2 terminator: transcription terminator T2 from the E. coli rrnB gene
   2357..2400    +  terminator     rrnB T1 terminator: Escherichia coli rrnB; transcription terminator T1 from the E. coli rrnB gene
   2447..2483    -  CDS            lacZα (fragment): LacZα fragment of β-galactosidase; lacZ fragment
   2533..2652    -  protein_bind   attR1: mutant version of attR; recombination site for the Gateway® LR reaction LR Clonase™
   2636..2656    -  protein_bind   attB4: mutant version of attB; core recombination site for the Gateway® BP reaction BP Clonase™
   2700..2780    +  intron         chimeric intron (fragment): chimera between introns from human β-globin and immunoglobulin heavy chain genes
   2798..2824    +  ncRNA          5' miR-155: sequence upstream of the precursor of mouse miR-155 microRNA (Uva et al., 2013) miRNA
   2888..2929    +  ncRNA          3' miR-155: sequence downstream of the precursor of mouse miR-155 microRNA (Uva et al., 2013) miRNA
   2971..3021    +  intron         chimeric intron (fragment): chimera between introns from human β-globin and immunoglobulin heavy chain genes
   3026..3053    +  misc_feature   MCS (fragment): multiple cloning site
   3061..3780    +  CDS            EGFP: the original enhanced GFP (Yang et al., 1996) mammalian codon-optimized
   3782..116     +  protein_bind   attR3 (across the origin): mutant version of attR; recombination site for the Gateway® LR reaction LR Clonase™
>Addgene plasmid #32589 | pENTR-R4r-LucmiR-EGFP-R3r | depositor full sequence | sequence record 37931 | pENTR-R4r-LucmiR-EGFP-R3r sequence 3789 bps
TATAATAAAGTTGAACGAGAAACGTAAAATGATATAAATATCAATATATTAAATTAGATTTTGCATAAAA
AACAGACTACATAATACTGTAAAACACAACATATCCAGTCACTATGAATCAACTACTTAGATGGTATTAG
TGACCTGTACTGCAGGGCGGCCGCGATATCCCCTATAGTGAGTCGTATTACATGGTCATAGCTGTTTCCT
GGCAGCTCTGGCCCGTGTCTCAAAATCTCTGATGTTACATTGCACAAGATAAAAATATATCATCATGAAC
AATAAAACTGTCTGCTTACATAAACAGTAATACAAGGGGTGTTATGAGCCATATTCAACGGGAAACGTCG
AGGCCGCGATTAAATTCCAACATGGATGCTGATTTATATGGGTATAAATGGGCTCGCGATAATGTCGGGC
AATCAGGTGCGACAATCTATCGCTTGTATGGGAAGCCCGATGCGCCAGAGTTGTTTCTGAAACATGGCAA
AGGTAGCGTTGCCAATGATGTTACAGATGAGATGGTCAGACTAAACTGGCTGACGGAATTTATGCCTCTT
CCGACCATCAAGCATTTTATCCGTACTCCTGATGATGCATGGTTACTCACCACTGCGATCCCCGGAAAAA
CAGCATTCCAGGTATTAGAAGAATATCCTGATTCAGGTGAAAATATTGTTGATGCGCTGGCAGTGTTCCT
GCGCCGGTTGCATTCGATTCCTGTTTGTAATTGTCCTTTTAACAGCGATCGCGTATTTCGTCTCGCTCAG
GCGCAATCACGAATGAATAACGGTTTGGTTGATGCGAGTGATTTTGATGACGAGCGTAATGGCTGGCCTG
TTGAACAAGTCTGGAAAGAAATGCATAAACTTTTGCCATTCTCACCGGATTCAGTCGTCACTCATGGTGA
TTTCTCACTTGATAACCTTATTTTTGACGAGGGGAAATTAATAGGTTGTATTGATGTTGGACGAGTCGGA
ATCGCAGACCGATACCAGGATCTTGCCATCCTATGGAACTGCCTCGGTGAGTTTTCTCCTTCATTACAGA
AACGGCTTTTTCAAAAATATGGTATTGATAATCCTGATATGAATAAATTGCAGTTTCATTTGATGCTCGA
TGAGTTTTTCTAATCAGAATTGGTTAATTGGTTGTAACACTGGCAGAGCATTACGCTGACTTGACGGGAC
GGCGCAAGCTCATGACCAAAATCCCTTAACGTGAGTTACGCGTCGTTCCACTGAGCGTCAGACCCCGTAG
AAAAGATCAAAGGATCTTCTTGAGATCCTTTTTTTCTGCGCGTAATCTGCTGCTTGCAAACAAAAAAACC
ACCGCTACCAGCGGTGGTTTGTTTGCCGGATCAAGAGCTACCAACTCTTTTTCCGAAGGTAACTGGCTTC
AGCAGAGCGCAGATACCAAATACTGTTCTTCTAGTGTAGCCGTAGTTAGGCCACCACTTCAAGAACTCTG
TAGCACCGCCTACATACCTCGCTCTGCTAATCCTGTTACCAGTGGCTGCTGCCAGTGGCGATAAGTCGTG
TCTTACCGGGTTGGACTCAAGACGATAGTTACCGGATAAGGCGCAGCGGTCGGGCTGAACGGGGGGTTCG
TGCACACAGCCCAGCTTGGAGCGAACGACCTACACCGAACTGAGATACCTACAGCGTGAGCTATGAGAAA
GCGCCACGCTTCCCGAAGGGAGAAAGGCGGACAGGTATCCGGTAAGCGGCAGGGTCGGAACAGGAGAGCG
CACGAGGGAGCTTCCAGGGGGAAACGCCTGGTATCTTTATAGTCCTGTCGGGTTTCGCCACCTCTGACTT
GAGCGTCGATTTTTGTGATGCTCGTCAGGGGGGCGGAGCCTATGGAAAAACGCCAGCAACGCGGCCTTTT
TACGGTTCCTGGCCTTTTGCTGGCCTTTTGCTCACATGTTCTTTCCTGCGTTATCCCCTGATTCTGTGGA
TAACCGTATTACCGCCTTTGAGTGAGCTGATACCGCTCGCCGCAGCCGAACGACCGAGCGCAGCGAGTCA
GTGAGCGAGGAAGCGGAAGAGCGCCCAATACGCAAACCGCCTCTCCCCGCGCGTTGGCCGATTCATTAAT
GCAGCTGGCACGACAGGTTTCCCGACTGGAAAGCGGGCAGTGAGCGCAACGCAATTAATACGCGTACCGC
TAGCCAGGAAGAGTTTGTAGAAACGCAAAAAGGCCATCCGTCAGGATGGCCTTCTGCTTAGTTTGATGCC
TGGCAGTTTATGGCGGGCGTCCTGCCCGCCACCCTCCGGGCCGTTGCTTCACAACGTTCAAATCCGCTCC
CGGCGGATTTGTCCTACTCAGGAGAGCGTTCACCGACAAACAACAGATAAAACGAAAGGCCCAGTCTTCC
GACTGAGCCTTTCGTTTTATTTGATGCCTGGCAGTTCCCTACTCTCGCGTTAACGCTAGCATGGATGTTT
TCCCAGTCACGACGTTGTAAAACGACGGCCAGTCTTAAGCTCGGGCCCCTACAGGTCACTAATACCATCT
AAGTAGTTGATTCATAGTGACTGGATATGTTGTGTTTTACAGTATTATGTAGTCTGTTTTTTATGCAAAA
TCTAATTTAATATATTGATATTTATATCATTTTACGTTTCTCGTTCAACTTTTCTATACAAAGTTGCTTA
AGGTAGCCTTGCAGAAGTTGGTCGTGAGGCACTGGGCAGGTAAGTATCAAGGTTACAAGACAGGTTTAAG
GAGACCAATAGAAACTGGGCTTGTCGAGACAGAGAAGACTCTTGCGTTTCGGTCGACTTCTAGAGCTCTG
GAGGCTTGCTGAAGGCTGTATGCTGATTTGTATTCAGCCCATATCGGTTTTGGCCACTGACTGACCGATA
TGGTGAATACAAATCAGGACACAAGGCCTGTTACTAGCACTCACATGGAACAAATGGCCGAATTCGGCGC
TAGCTGCTGATATCGCATACGCGTGGACCAGATAGGCACCTATTGGTCTTACTGACATCCACTTTGCCTT
TCTCTCCACAGGTGTCGGTACCGCGGGCCCGGGATCCACCGGTCGCCACCATGGTGAGCAAGGGCGAGGA
GCTGTTCACCGGGGTGGTGCCCATCCTGGTCGAGCTGGACGGCGACGTAAACGGCCACAAGTTCAGCGTG
TCCGGCGAGGGCGAGGGCGATGCCACCTACGGCAAGCTGACCCTGAAGTTCATCTGCACCACCGGCAAGC
TGCCCGTGCCCTGGCCCACCCTCGTGACCACCCTGACCTACGGCGTGCAGTGCTTCAGCCGCTACCCCGA
CCACATGAAGCAGCACGACTTCTTCAAGTCCGCCATGCCCGAAGGCTACGTCCAGGAGCGCACCATCTTC
TTCAAGGACGACGGCAACTACAAGACCCGCGCCGAGGTGAAGTTCGAGGGCGACACCCTGGTGAACCGCA
TCGAGCTGAAGGGCATCGACTTCAAGGAGGACGGCAACATCCTGGGGCACAAGCTGGAGTACAACTACAA
CAGCCACAACGTCTATATCATGGCCGACAAGCAGAAGAACGGCATCAAGGTGAACTTCAAGATCCGCCAC
AACATCGAGGACGGCAGCGTGCAGCTCGCCGACCACTACCAGCAGAACACCCCCATCGGCGACGGCCCCG
TGCTGCTGCCCGACAACCACTACCTGAGCACCCAGTCCGCCCTGAGCAAAGACCCCAACGAGAAGCGCGA
TCACATGGTCCTGCTGGAGTTCGTGACCGCCGCCGGGATCACTCTCGGCATGGACGAGCTGTACAAGTAA
ACAACTTTG
