>Addgene plasmid #32589 | pENTR-R4r-LucmiR-EGFP-R3r | addgene partial sequence | sequence record 39001 | M13rev
CGCGGCCGCCCTGCAGTACAGGTCACTAATACCATCTAAGTAGTTGATTCATAGTGACTGGATATGTTGT
GTTTTACAGTATTATGTAGTCTGTTTTTTATGCAAAATCTAATTTAATATATTGATATTTATATCATTTT
ACGTTTCTCGTTCAACTTTATTATACAAAGTTGTTTACTTGTACAGCTCGTCCATGCCGAGAGTGATCCC
GGCGGCGGTCACGAACTCCAGCAGGACCATGTGATCGCGCTTCTCGTTGGGGTCTTTGCTCAGGGCGGAC
TGGGTGCTCAGGTAGTGGTTGTCGGGCAGCAGCACGGGGCCGTCGCCGATGGGGGTGTTCTGCTGGTAGT
GGTCGGCGAGCTGCACGCTGCCGTCCTCGATGTTGTGGCGGATCTTGAAGTTCACCTTGATGCCGTTCTT
CTGCTTGTCGGCCATGATATAGACGTTGTGGCTGTTGTAGTTGTACTCCAGCTTGTGCCCCAGGATGTTG
CCGTCCTCCTTGAAGTCGATGCCCTTCAGCTCGATGCGGTTCACCAGGGTGTCGCCCTCGAACTTCACCT
CGGCGCGGGTCTTGTAGTTGCCGTCGTCCTTGAAGAAGATGGTGCGCTCCTGGACGTAGCCTTCGGGCAT
GGCGGACTTGAAGAAGTCGTGCTGCTTCATGTGGTCGGGGTAGCGGCTGAAGCACTGCACGCCGTAGGTC
AGGGTGGTCACGAGGGTGGGCCAGGGCACGGGCAGCTTGCCGGTGGTGCAGATGAACTTCAGGGTCAGCT
TGCCGTAGGTGGCATCGCCCTCGCCCTCGCCGGACACGCTGAACTTGTGGCCGTTTACGTCGCCGTCCAG
CTCGACCAGGATGGGCACCACCC
