>Addgene plasmid #32589 | pENTR-R4r-LucmiR-EGFP-R3r | addgene partial sequence | sequence record 39002 | M13pUC-Fwd 5'-CCCAGTCACGACGTTGTAAAACG-3'
CTACAGGTCACTAATACCATCTAAGTAGTTGATTCATAGTGACTGGATATGTTGTGTTTTACAGTATTAT
GTAGTCTGTTTTTTATGCAAAATCTAATTTAATATATTGATATTTATATCATTTTACGTTTCTCGTTCAA
CTTTTCTATACAAAGTTGCTAAGGTAGCCTTGCAGAAGTTGGTCGTGAGGCACTGGGCAGGTAAGTATCA
AGGTTACAAGACAGGTTTAAGGAGACCAATAGAAACTGGGCTTGTCGAGACAGAGAAGACTCTTGCGTTT
CGGTCGACTTCTAGAGCTCTGGAGGCTTGCTGAAGGCTGTATGCTGATTTGTATTCAGCCCATATCGGTT
TTGGCCACTGACTGACCGATATGGTGAATACAAATCAGGACACAAGGCCTGTTACTAGCACTCACATGGA
ACAAATGGCCGAATTCGGCGCTAGCTGCTGATATCGCATACGCGTGGACCAGATAGGCACCTATTGGTCT
TACTGACATCCACTTTGCCTTTCTCTCCACAGGTGTCGGTACCGCGGGCCCGGGATCCACCGGTCGCCAC
CATGGTGAGCAAGGGCGAGGAGCTGTTCACCGGGGTGGTGCCCATCC
